Addgene plasmid #106431: AAV-CMVc-Cas9
Purpose: Expresses SpCas9 from the CMVc promoter in AAV backbone
Depositing lab: Juan Belmonte. Depositing organization: Salk Institute for Biological Studies. Publication: In Vivo Target Gene Activation via CRISPR/Cas9-Mediated Trans-epigenetic Modulation. Liao HK, Hatanaka F, Araoka T, Reddy P, Wu MZ, Sui Y, Yamauchi T, Sakurai M, O'Keefe DD, Nunez-Delicado E, Guillen P, Campistol JM, Wu CJ, Lu LF, Esteban CR, Izpisua Belmonte JC. Cell. 2017 Dec 14;171(7):1495-1507.e15. doi: 10.1016/j.cell.2017.10.025. Epub 2017 Dec 7. PubMed 29224783.
Backbone
  Vector backbone: AAV
  Backbone manufacturer: pX551
  Vector type: Mammalian Expression, AAV, CRISPR
Growth in bacteria
  Bacterial resistance: Ampicillin, 100 μg/mL
  Growth temperature: 30°C
  Growth strain: NEB Stable
  Copy number: High Copy
Gene/Insert
  Gene/Insert name: Cas9 (alt name: SpCas9)
  Species: Synthetic
  Promoter: CMVc
  Tag / fusion protein: HA-NLS (N terminal on insert); NLS (C terminal on insert)
  Cloning method: Ligation Independent Cloning
  Sequencing primers: 5′ unknown
Terms and licenses: Academic/Nonprofit Terms; Industry Terms: Not Available to Industry
How to cite: AAV-CMVc-Cas9 was a gift from Juan Belmonte (Addgene plasmid # 106431 ; http://n2t.net/addgene:106431 ; RRID:Addgene_106431)
