[The description below was written by a language model from this plasmid's Addgene catalogue record and pLannotate feature annotations shown in this document.]
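Description:
AAV-CMVc-Cas9 is an adeno-associated virus transfer plasmid, derived from the pX551 backbone, that expresses Streptococcus pyogenes Cas9 in mammalian cells. It is maintained in bacteria through a high-copy ColE1/pUC-type origin and selected with ampicillin via the β-lactamase gene under its own promoter. An f1/M13 phage origin and short remnants of pBR322 bom and rop sequences are also present in the backbone. The record lists a recombination-deficient growth strain, consistent with the tendency of ITR-containing plasmids to rearrange.

The payload sits between two AAV2 inverted terminal repeats, which are the cis elements needed for replication and packaging of the intervening DNA into AAV particles when helper functions are supplied. Within them, the promoter catalogued as CMVc is annotated as the human cytomegalovirus immediate early enhancer followed by the CMV promoter. It drives a Cas9 open reading frame carrying an N-terminal HA epitope and nuclear localization signal and a second C-terminal NLS. The annotation splits Cas9 into adjoining N- and C-terminal portions, but these form one continuous full-length coding sequence. A short synthetic polyadenylation signal terminates the transcript, a compact choice that helps keep the cassette near the AAV packaging limit. No guide RNA cassette is annotated, so guides would have to be supplied separately.

Two sequence records are available, of 7,749 and 7,760 nucleotides. They agree on layout, but the sequencing-derived record resolves the upstream ITR only as fragments, whereas the depositor record shows it intact. The associated publication concerns in vivo target gene activation by CRISPR/Cas9, which fits a role in delivering Cas9 by AAV to tissues or cultured cells.
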