Features (pLannotate 1.2.2; 15 found; start..end, strand, type, name):
      1..141     -  repeat_region  AAV2 ITR: inverted terminal repeat of adeno-associated virus serotype 2 inverted
    229..532     +  enhancer       CMV enhancer: human cytomegalovirus immediate early enhancer
    533..736     +  promoter       CMV promoter: human cytomegalovirus (CMV) immediate early promoter
    764..791     +  CDS            3xHA (fragment): three tandem HA epitope tags
    824..2539    +  CDS            Cas9(N): N-terminal portion of Streptococcus pyogenes Cas9 (Zetsche et al., 2015)
   2426..4924    +  CDS            Cas9(C): C-terminal portion of Streptococcus pyogenes Cas9 (Zetsche et al., 2015)
   4967..5015    +  polyA_signal   poly(A) signal: synthetic polyadenylation signal
   5023..5163    +  repeat_region  AAV2 ITR: inverted terminal repeat of adeno-associated virus serotype 2 inverted
   5168..5219    -  misc_feature   bom (fragment): basis of mobility region from pBR322
   5238..5618    +  rep_origin     M13 ori (sequence partly withheld): M13 bacteriophage origin of replication; arrow indicates direction of (+) strand synthesis
   5694..5743    -  misc_feature   bom (fragment): basis of mobility region from pBR322
   5845..5880    -  CDS            rop (fragment): Rop protein, which maintains plasmids at low copy number; rop
   5975..6079    +  promoter       AmpR promoter: bla
   6080..6940    +  CDS            AmpR: β-lactamase; bla; confers resistance to ampicillin, carbenicillin, and related antibiotics
   7111..7699    +  rep_origin     ori: high-copy-number ColE1/pMB1/pBR322/pUC origin of replication
>Addgene plasmid #106431 | AAV-CMVc-Cas9 | depositor full sequence | sequence record 201562 | AAV-CMVc-Cas9 sequence 7760 bps
CCTGCAGGCAGCTGCGCGCTCGCTCGCTCACTGAGGCCGCCCGGGCAAAGCCCGGGCGTCGGGCGACCTT
TGGTCGCCCGGCCTCAGTGAGCGAGCGAGCGCGCAGAGAGGGAGTGGCCAACTCCATCACTAGGGGTTCC
TGCGGCCTCTAGAACATTGATTATTGACTAGTTATTAATAGTAATCAATTACGGGGTCATTAGTTCATAG
CCCATATATGGAGTTCCGCGTTACATAACTTACGGTAAATGGCCCGCCTGGCTGACCGCCCAACGACCCC
CGCCCATTGACGTCAATAATGACGTATGTTCCCATAGTAACGCCAATAGGGACTTTCCATTGACGTCAAT
GGGTGGAGTATTTACGGTAAACTGCCCACTTGGCAGTACATCAAGTGTATCATATGCCAAGTACGCCCCC
TATTGACGTCAATGACGGTAAATGGCCCGCCTGGCATTATGCCCAGTACATGACCTTATGGGACTTTCCT
ACTTGGCAGTACATCTACGTATTAGTCATCGCTATTACCATGGTGATGCGGTTTTGGCAGTACATCAATG
GGCGTGGATAGCGGTTTGACTCACGGGGATTTCCAAGTCTCCACCCCATTGACGTCAATGGGAGTTTGTT
TTGGCACCAAAATCAACGGGACTTTCCAAAATGTCGTAACAACTCCGCCCCATTGACGCAAATGGGCGGT
AGGCGTGTACGGTGGGAGGTCTATATAAGCAGAGCTCTCTGGCTAACTACCGGTGCCACCATGTACCCAT
ACGATGTTCCAGATTACGCTTCGCCGAAGAAAAAGCGCAAGGTCGAAGCGTCCGACAAGAAGTACAGCAT
CGGCCTGGACATCGGCACCAACTCTGTGGGCTGGGCCGTGATCACCGACGAGTACAAGGTGCCCAGCAAG
AAATTCAAGGTGCTGGGCAACACCGACCGGCACAGCATCAAGAAGAACCTGATCGGAGCCCTGCTGTTCG
ACAGCGGCGAAACAGCCGAGGCCACCCGGCTGAAGAGAACCGCCAGAAGAAGATACACCAGACGGAAGAA
CCGGATCTGCTATCTGCAAGAGATCTTCAGCAACGAGATGGCCAAGGTGGACGACAGCTTCTTCCACAGA
CTGGAAGAGTCCTTCCTGGTGGAAGAGGATAAGAAGCACGAGCGGCACCCCATCTTCGGCAACATCGTGG
ACGAGGTGGCCTACCACGAGAAGTACCCCACCATCTACCACCTGAGAAAGAAACTGGTGGACAGCACCGA
CAAGGCCGACCTGCGGCTGATCTATCTGGCCCTGGCCCACATGATCAAGTTCCGGGGCCACTTCCTGATC
GAGGGCGACCTGAACCCCGACAACAGCGACGTGGACAAGCTGTTCATCCAGCTGGTGCAGACCTACAACC
AGCTGTTCGAGGAAAACCCCATCAACGCCAGCGGCGTGGACGCCAAGGCCATCCTGTCTGCCAGACTGAG
CAAGAGCAGACGGCTGGAAAATCTGATCGCCCAGCTGCCCGGCGAGAAGAAGAATGGCCTGTTCGGCAAC
CTGATTGCCCTGAGCCTGGGCCTGACCCCCAACTTCAAGAGCAACTTCGACCTGGCCGAGGATGCCAAAC
TGCAGCTGAGCAAGGACACCTACGACGACGACCTGGACAACCTGCTGGCCCAGATCGGCGACCAGTACGC
CGACCTGTTTCTGGCCGCCAAGAACCTGTCCGACGCCATCCTGCTGAGCGACATCCTGAGAGTGAACACC
GAGATCACCAAGGCCCCCCTGAGCGCCTCTATGATCAAGAGATACGACGAGCACCACCAGGACCTGACCC
TGCTGAAAGCTCTCGTGCGGCAGCAGCTGCCTGAGAAGTACAAAGAGATTTTCTTCGACCAGAGCAAGAA
CGGCTACGCCGGCTACATTGACGGCGGAGCCAGCCAGGAAGAGTTCTACAAGTTCATCAAGCCCATCCTG
GAAAAGATGGACGGCACCGAGGAACTGCTCGTGAAGCTGAACAGAGAGGACCTGCTGCGGAAGCAGCGGA
CCTTCGACAACGGCAGCATCCCCCACCAGATCCACCTGGGAGAGCTGCACGCCATTCTGCGGCGGCAGGA
AGATTTTTACCCATTCCTGAAGGACAACCGGGAAAAGATCGAGAAGATCCTGACCTTCCGCATCCCCTAC
TACGTGGGCCCTCTGGCCAGGGGAAACAGCAGATTCGCCTGGATGACCAGAAAGAGCGAGGAAACCATCA
CCCCCTGGAACTTCGAGGAAGTGGTGGACAAGGGCGCTTCCGCCCAGAGCTTCATCGAGCGGATGACCAA
CTTCGATAAGAACCTGCCCAACGAGAAGGTGCTGCCCAAGCACAGCCTGCTGTACGAGTACTTCACCGTG
TATAACGAGCTGACCAAAGTGAAATACGTGACCGAGGGAATGAGAAAGCCCGCCTTCCTGAGCGGCGAGC
AGAAAAAGGCCATCGTGGACCTGCTGTTCAAGACCAACCGGAAAGTGACCGTGAAGCAGCTGAAAGAGGA
CTACTTCAAGAAAATCGAGTGCTTCGACTCCGTGGAAATCTCCGGCGTGGAAGATCGGTTCAACGCCTCC
CTGGGCACATACCACGATCTGCTGAAAATTATCAAGGACAAGGACTTCCTGGACAATGAGGAAAACGAGG
ACATTCTGGAAGATATCGTGCTGACCCTGACACTGTTTGAGGACAGAGAGATGATCGAGGAACGGCTGAA
AACCTATGCCCACCTGTTCGACGACAAAGTGATGAAGCAGCTGAAGCGGCGGAGATACACCGGCTGGGGC
AGGCTGAGCCGGAAGCTGATCAACGGCATCCGGGACAAGCAGTCCGGCAAGACAATCCTGGATTTCCTGA
AGTCCGACGGCTTCGCCAACAGAAACTTCATGCAGCTGATCCACGACGACAGCCTGACCTTTAAAGAGGA
CATCCAGAAAGCCCAGGTGTCCGGCCAGGGCGATAGCCTGCACGAGCACATTGCCAATCTGGCCGGCAGC
CCCGCCATTAAGAAGGGCATCCTGCAGACAGTGAAGGTGGTGGACGAGCTCGTGAAAGTGATGGGCCGGC
ACAAGCCCGAGAACATCGTGATCGAAATGGCCAGAGAGAACCAGACCACCCAGAAGGGACAGAAGAACAG
CCGCGAGAGAATGAAGCGGATCGAAGAGGGCATCAAAGAGCTGGGCAGCCAGATCCTGAAAGAACACCCC
GTGGAAAACACCCAGCTGCAGAACGAGAAGCTGTACCTGTACTACCTGCAGAATGGGCGGGATATGTACG
TGGACCAGGAACTGGACATCAACCGGCTGTCCGACTACGATGTGGACCATATCGTGCCTCAGAGCTTTCT
GAAGGACGACTCCATCGACAACAAGGTGCTGACCAGAAGCGACAAGAACCGGGGCAAGAGCGACAACGTG
CCCTCCGAAGAGGTCGTGAAGAAGATGAAGAACTACTGGCGGCAGCTGCTGAACGCCAAGCTGATTACCC
AGAGAAAGTTCGACAATCTGACCAAGGCCGAGAGAGGCGGCCTGAGCGAACTGGATAAGGCCGGCTTCAT
CAAGAGACAGCTGGTGGAAACCCGGCAGATCACAAAGCACGTGGCACAGATCCTGGACTCCCGGATGAAC
ACTAAGTACGACGAGAATGACAAGCTGATCCGGGAAGTGAAAGTGATCACCCTGAAGTCCAAGCTGGTGT
CCGATTTCCGGAAGGATTTCCAGTTTTACAAAGTGCGCGAGATCAACAACTACCACCACGCCCACGACGC
CTACCTGAACGCCGTCGTGGGAACCGCCCTGATCAAAAAGTACCCTAAGCTGGAAAGCGAGTTCGTGTAC
GGCGACTACAAGGTGTACGACGTGCGGAAGATGATCGCCAAGAGCGAGCAGGAAATCGGCAAGGCTACCG
CCAAGTACTTCTTCTACAGCAACATCATGAACTTTTTCAAGACCGAGATTACCCTGGCCAACGGCGAGAT
CCGGAAGCGGCCTCTGATCGAGACAAACGGCGAAACCGGGGAGATCGTGTGGGATAAGGGCCGGGATTTT
GCCACCGTGCGGAAAGTGCTGAGCATGCCCCAAGTGAATATCGTGAAAAAGACCGAGGTGCAGACAGGCG
GCTTCAGCAAAGAGTCTATCCTGCCCAAGAGGAACAGCGATAAGCTGATCGCCAGAAAGAAGGACTGGGA
CCCTAAGAAGTACGGCGGCTTCGACAGCCCCACCGTGGCCTATTCTGTGCTGGTGGTGGCCAAAGTGGAA
AAGGGCAAGTCCAAGAAACTGAAGAGTGTGAAAGAGCTGCTGGGGATCACCATCATGGAAAGAAGCAGCT
TCGAGAAGAATCCCATCGACTTTCTGGAAGCCAAGGGCTACAAAGAAGTGAAAAAGGACCTGATCATCAA
GCTGCCTAAGTACTCCCTGTTCGAGCTGGAAAACGGCCGGAAGAGAATGCTGGCCTCTGCCGGCGAACTG
CAGAAGGGAAACGAACTGGCCCTGCCCTCCAAATATGTGAACTTCCTGTACCTGGCCAGCCACTATGAGA
AGCTGAAGGGCTCCCCCGAGGATAATGAGCAGAAACAGCTGTTTGTGGAACAGCACAAGCACTACCTGGA
CGAGATCATCGAGCAGATCAGCGAGTTCTCCAAGAGAGTGATCCTGGCCGACGCTAATCTGGACAAAGTG
CTGTCCGCCTACAACAAGCACCGGGATAAGCCCATCAGAGAGCAGGCCGAGAATATCATCCACCTGTTTA
CCCTGACCAATCTGGGAGCCCCTGCCGCCTTCAAGTACTTTGACACCACCATCGACCGGAAGAGGTACAC
CAGCACCAAAGAGGTGCTGGACGCCACCCTGATCCACCAGAGCATCACCGGCCTGTACGAGACACGGATC
GACCTGTCTCAGCTGGGAGGCGACAGCCCCAAGAAGAAGAGAAAGGTGGAGGCCAGCTAAGAATTCAATA
AAAGATCTTTATTTTCATTAGATCTGTGTGTTGGTTTTTTGTGTGCGGCCGCAGGAACCCCTAGTGATGG
AGTTGGCCACTCCCTCTCTGCGCGCTCGCTCGCTCACTGAGGCCGGGCGACCAAAGGTCGCCCGACGCCC
GGGCTTTGCCCGGGCGGCCTCAGTGAGCGAGCGAGCGCGCAGCTGCCTGCAGGGGCGCCTGATGCGGTAT
TTTCTCCTTACGCATCTGTGCGGTATTTCACACCGCATA
[142 nt withheld, positions 5220-5361]
C
[141 nt withheld, positions 5363-5503]
CCTTTGACGTTGGAGTCCACGTTCTTT
[37 nt withheld, positions 5531-5567]
ACCCTATCTCGGGCTATTCTTTTGATTTATAAGGGATTTTGCCGATTTCGGCCTATTGGTTAAAAAATGA
GCTGATTTAACAAAAATTTAACGCGAATTTTAACAAAATATTAACGTTTACAATTTTATGGTGCACTCTC
AGTACAATCTGCTCTGATGCCGCATAGTTAAGCCAGCCCCGACACCCGCCAACACCCGCTGACGCGCCCT
GACGGGCTTGTCTGCTCCCGGCATCCGCTTACAGACAAGCTGTGACCGTCTCCGGGAGCTGCATGTGTCA
GAGGTTTTCACCGTCATCACCGAAACGCGCGAGACGAAAGGGCCTCGTGATACGCCTATTTTTATAGGTT
AATGTCATGATAATAATGGTTTCTTAGACGTCAGGTGGCACTTTTCGGGGAAATGTGCGCGGAACCCCTA
TTTGTTTATTTTTCTAAATACATTCAAATATGTATCCGCTCATGAGACAATAACCCTGATAAATGCTTCA
ATAATATTGAAAAAGGAAGAGTATGAGTATTCAACATTTCCGTGTCGCCCTTATTCCCTTTTTTGCGGCA
TTTTGCCTTCCTGTTTTTGCTCACCCAGAAACGCTGGTGAAAGTAAAAGATGCTGAAGATCAGTTGGGTG
CACGAGTGGGTTACATCGAACTGGATCTCAACAGCGGTAAGATCCTTGAGAGTTTTCGCCCCGAAGAACG
TTTTCCAATGATGAGCACTTTTAAAGTTCTGCTATGTGGCGCGGTATTATCCCGTATTGACGCCGGGCAA
GAGCAACTCGGTCGCCGCATACACTATTCTCAGAATGACTTGGTTGAGTACTCACCAGTCACAGAAAAGC
ATCTTACGGATGGCATGACAGTAAGAGAATTATGCAGTGCTGCCATAACCATGAGTGATAACACTGCGGC
CAACTTACTTCTGACAACGATCGGAGGACCGAAGGAGCTAACCGCTTTTTTGCACAACATGGGGGATCAT
GTAACTCGCCTTGATCGTTGGGAACCGGAGCTGAATGAAGCCATACCAAACGACGAGCGTGACACCACGA
TGCCTGTAGCAATGGCAACAACGTTGCGCAAACTATTAACTGGCGAACTACTTACTCTAGCTTCCCGGCA
ACAATTAATAGACTGGATGGAGGCGGATAAAGTTGCAGGACCACTTCTGCGCTCGGCCCTTCCGGCTGGC
TGGTTTATTGCTGATAAATCTGGAGCCGGTGAGCGTGGAAGCCGCGGTATCATTGCAGCACTGGGGCCAG
ATGGTAAGCCCTCCCGTATCGTAGTTATCTACACGACGGGGAGTCAGGCAACTATGGATGAACGAAATAG
ACAGATCGCTGAGATAGGTGCCTCACTGATTAAGCATTGGTAACTGTCAGACCAAGTTTACTCATATATA
CTTTAGATTGATTTAAAACTTCATTTTTAATTTAAAAGGATCTAGGTGAAGATCCTTTTTGATAATCTCA
TGACCAAAATCCCTTAACGTGAGTTTTCGTTCCACTGAGCGTCAGACCCCGTAGAAAAGATCAAAGGATC
TTCTTGAGATCCTTTTTTTCTGCGCGTAATCTGCTGCTTGCAAACAAAAAAACCACCGCTACCAGCGGTG
GTTTGTTTGCCGGATCAAGAGCTACCAACTCTTTTTCCGAAGGTAACTGGCTTCAGCAGAGCGCAGATAC
CAAATACTGTCCTTCTAGTGTAGCCGTAGTTAGGCCACCACTTCAAGAACTCTGTAGCACCGCCTACATA
CCTCGCTCTGCTAATCCTGTTACCAGTGGCTGCTGCCAGTGGCGATAAGTCGTGTCTTACCGGGTTGGAC
TCAAGACGATAGTTACCGGATAAGGCGCAGCGGTCGGGCTGAACGGGGGGTTCGTGCACACAGCCCAGCT
TGGAGCGAACGACCTACACCGAACTGAGATACCTACAGCGTGAGCTATGAGAAAGCGCCACGCTTCCCGA
AGGGAGAAAGGCGGACAGGTATCCGGTAAGCGGCAGGGTCGGAACAGGAGAGCGCACGAGGGAGCTTCCA
GGGGGAAACGCCTGGTATCTTTATAGTCCTGTCGGGTTTCGCCACCTCTGACTTGAGCGTCGATTTTTGT
GATGCTCGTCAGGGGGGCGGAGCCTATGGAAAAACGCCAGCAACGCGGCCTTTTTACGGTTCCTGGCCTT
TTGCTGGCCTTTTGCTCACATGT
