Features (pLannotate 1.2.2; 16 found; start..end, strand, type, name):
     12..39      +  repeat_region  AAV2 ITR (fragment): inverted terminal repeat of adeno-associated virus serotype 2 inverted
     68..95      +  repeat_region  AAV2 ITR (fragment): inverted terminal repeat of adeno-associated virus serotype 2 inverted
    218..521     +  enhancer       CMV enhancer: human cytomegalovirus immediate early enhancer
    522..725     +  promoter       CMV promoter: human cytomegalovirus (CMV) immediate early promoter
    753..780     +  CDS            3xHA (fragment): three tandem HA epitope tags
    813..2414    +  CDS            Cas9(N): N-terminal portion of Streptococcus pyogenes Cas9 (Zetsche et al., 2015)
   2415..4913    +  CDS            Cas9(C): C-terminal portion of Streptococcus pyogenes Cas9 (Zetsche et al., 2015)
   4956..5004    +  polyA_signal   poly(A) signal: synthetic polyadenylation signal
   5012..5152    +  repeat_region  AAV2 ITR: inverted terminal repeat of adeno-associated virus serotype 2 inverted
   5157..5208    -  misc_feature   bom (fragment): basis of mobility region from pBR322
   5227..5682    +  rep_origin     f1 ori (sequence partly withheld): f1 bacteriophage origin of replication; arrow indicates direction of (+) strand synthesis
   5683..5732    -  misc_feature   bom (fragment): basis of mobility region from pBR322
   5834..5869    -  CDS            rop (fragment): Rop protein, which maintains plasmids at low copy number; rop
   5964..6068    +  promoter       AmpR promoter: bla
   6069..6929    +  CDS            AmpR: β-lactamase; bla; confers resistance to ampicillin, carbenicillin, and related antibiotics
   7100..7688    +  rep_origin     ori: high-copy-number ColE1/pMB1/pBR322/pUC origin of replication
>Addgene plasmid #106431 | AAV-CMVc-Cas9 | addgene full sequence | sequence record 203665 | Addgene NGS Result
CCTGCAGGCAGCTGCGCGCTCGCTCGCTCACTGAGGCCGCCCGGGCGTCGGGCGACCTTTGGTCGCCCGG
CCTCAGTGAGCGAGCGAGCGCGCAGAGAGGGAGTGGCCAACTCCATCACTAGGGGTTCCTGCGGCCTCTA
GAACATTGATTATTGACTAGTTATTAATAGTAATCAATTACGGGGTCATTAGTTCATAGCCCATATATGG
AGTTCCGCGTTACATAACTTACGGTAAATGGCCCGCCTGGCTGACCGCCCAACGACCCCCGCCCATTGAC
GTCAATAATGACGTATGTTCCCATAGTAACGCCAATAGGGACTTTCCATTGACGTCAATGGGTGGAGTAT
TTACGGTAAACTGCCCACTTGGCAGTACATCAAGTGTATCATATGCCAAGTACGCCCCCTATTGACGTCA
ATGACGGTAAATGGCCCGCCTGGCATTATGCCCAGTACATGACCTTATGGGACTTTCCTACTTGGCAGTA
CATCTACGTATTAGTCATCGCTATTACCATGGTGATGCGGTTTTGGCAGTACATCAATGGGCGTGGATAG
CGGTTTGACTCACGGGGATTTCCAAGTCTCCACCCCATTGACGTCAATGGGAGTTTGTTTTGGCACCAAA
ATCAACGGGACTTTCCAAAATGTCGTAACAACTCCGCCCCATTGACGCAAATGGGCGGTAGGCGTGTACG
GTGGGAGGTCTATATAAGCAGAGCTCTCTGGCTAACTACCGGTGCCACCATGTACCCATACGATGTTCCA
GATTACGCTTCGCCGAAGAAAAAGCGCAAGGTCGAAGCGTCCGACAAGAAGTACAGCATCGGCCTGGACA
TCGGCACCAACTCTGTGGGCTGGGCCGTGATCACCGACGAGTACAAGGTGCCCAGCAAGAAATTCAAGGT
GCTGGGCAACACCGACCGGCACAGCATCAAGAAGAACCTGATCGGAGCCCTGCTGTTCGACAGCGGCGAA
ACAGCCGAGGCCACCCGGCTGAAGAGAACCGCCAGAAGAAGATACACCAGACGGAAGAACCGGATCTGCT
ATCTGCAAGAGATCTTCAGCAACGAGATGGCCAAGGTGGACGACAGCTTCTTCCACAGACTGGAAGAGTC
CTTCCTGGTGGAAGAGGATAAGAAGCACGAGCGGCACCCCATCTTCGGCAACATCGTGGACGAGGTGGCC
TACCACGAGAAGTACCCCACCATCTACCACCTGAGAAAGAAACTGGTGGACAGCACCGACAAGGCCGACC
TGCGGCTGATCTATCTGGCCCTGGCCCACATGATCAAGTTCCGGGGCCACTTCCTGATCGAGGGCGACCT
GAACCCCGACAACAGCGACGTGGACAAGCTGTTCATCCAGCTGGTGCAGACCTACAACCAGCTGTTCGAG
GAAAACCCCATCAACGCCAGCGGCGTGGACGCCAAGGCCATCCTGTCTGCCAGACTGAGCAAGAGCAGAC
GGCTGGAAAATCTGATCGCCCAGCTGCCCGGCGAGAAGAAGAATGGCCTGTTCGGAAACCTGATTGCCCT
GAGCCTGGGCCTGACCCCCAACTTCAAGAGCAACTTCGACCTGGCCGAGGATGCCAAACTGCAGCTGAGC
AAGGACACCTACGACGACGACCTGGACAACCTGCTGGCCCAGATCGGCGACCAGTACGCCGACCTGTTTC
TGGCCGCCAAGAACCTGTCCGACGCCATCCTGCTGAGCGACATCCTGAGAGTGAACACCGAGATCACCAA
GGCCCCCCTGAGCGCCTCTATGATCAAGAGATACGACGAGCACCACCAGGACCTGACCCTGCTGAAAGCT
CTCGTGCGGCAGCAGCTGCCTGAGAAGTACAAAGAGATTTTCTTCGACCAGAGCAAGAACGGCTACGCCG
GCTACATTGACGGCGGAGCCAGCCAGGAAGAGTTCTACAAGTTCATCAAGCCCATCCTGGAAAAGATGGA
CGGCACCGAGGAACTGCTCGTGAAGCTGAACAGAGAGGACCTGCTGCGGAAGCAGCGGACCTTCGACAAC
GGCAGCATCCCCCACCAGATCCACCTGGGAGAGCTGCACGCCATTCTGCGGCGGCAGGAAGATTTTTACC
CATTCCTGAAGGACAACCGGGAAAAGATCGAGAAGATCCTGACCTTCCGCATCCCCTACTACGTGGGCCC
TCTGGCCAGGGGAAACAGCAGATTCGCCTGGATGACCAGAAAGAGCGAGGAAACCATCACCCCCTGGAAC
TTCGAGGAAGTGGTGGACAAGGGCGCTTCCGCCCAGAGCTTCATCGAGCGGATGACCAACTTCGATAAGA
ACCTGCCCAACGAGAAGGTGCTGCCCAAGCACAGCCTGCTGTACGAGTACTTCACCGTGTATAACGAGCT
GACCAAAGTGAAATACGTGACCGAGGGAATGAGAAAGCCCGCCTTCCTGAGCGGCGAGCAGAAAAAGGCC
ATCGTGGACCTGCTGTTCAAGACCAACCGGAAAGTGACCGTGAAGCAGCTGAAAGAGGACTACTTCAAGA
AAATCGAGTGCTTCGACTCCGTGGAAATCTCCGGCGTGGAAGATCGGTTCAACGCCTCCCTGGGCACATA
CCACGATCTGCTGAAAATTATCAAGGACAAGGACTTCCTGGACAATGAGGAAAACGAGGACATTCTGGAA
GATATCGTGCTGACCCTGACACTGTTTGAGGACAGAGAGATGATCGAGGAACGGCTGAAAACCTATGCCC
ACCTGTTCGACGACAAAGTGATGAAGCAGCTGAAGCGGCGGAGATACACCGGCTGGGGCAGGCTGAGCCG
GAAGCTGATCAACGGCATCCGGGACAAGCAGTCCGGCAAGACAATCCTGGATTTCCTGAAGTCCGACGGC
TTCGCCAACAGAAACTTCATGCAGCTGATCCACGACGACAGCCTGACCTTTAAAGAGGACATCCAGAAAG
CCCAGGTGTCCGGCCAGGGCGATAGCCTGCACGAGCACATTGCCAATCTGGCCGGCAGCCCCGCCATTAA
GAAGGGCATCCTGCAGACAGTGAAGGTGGTGGACGAGCTCGTGAAAGTGATGGGCCGGCACAAGCCCGAG
AACATCGTGATCGAAATGGCCAGAGAGAACCAGACCACCCAGAAGGGACAGAAGAACAGCCGCGAGAGAA
TGAAGCGGATCGAAGAGGGCATCAAAGAGCTGGGCAGCCAGATCCTGAAAGAACACCCCGTGGAAAACAC
CCAGCTGCAGAACGAGAAGCTGTACCTGTACTACCTGCAGAATGGGCGGGATATGTACGTGGACCAGGAA
CTGGACATCAACCGGCTGTCCGACTACGATGTGGACCATATCGTGCCTCAGAGCTTTCTGAAGGACGACT
CCATCGACAACAAGGTGCTGACCAGAAGCGACAAGAACCGGGGCAAGAGCGACAACGTGCCCTCCGAAGA
GGTCGTGAAGAAGATGAAGAACTACTGGCGGCAGCTGCTGAACGCCAAGCTGATTACCCAGAGAAAGTTC
GACAATCTGACCAAGGCCGAGAGAGGCGGCCTGAGCGAACTGGATAAGGCCGGCTTCATCAAGAGACAGC
TGGTGGAAACCCGGCAGATCACAAAGCACGTGGCACAGATCCTGGACTCCCGGATGAACACTAAGTACGA
CGAGAATGACAAGCTGATCCGGGAAGTGAAAGTGATCACCCTGAAGTCCAAGCTGGTGTCCGATTTCCGG
AAGGATTTCCAGTTTTACAAAGTGCGCGAGATCAACAACTACCACCACGCCCACGACGCCTACCTGAACG
CCGTCGTGGGAACCGCCCTGATCAAAAAGTACCCTAAGCTGGAAAGCGAGTTCGTGTACGGCGACTACAA
GGTGTACGACGTGCGGAAGATGATCGCCAAGAGCGAGCAGGAAATCGGCAAGGCTACCGCCAAGTACTTC
TTCTACAGCAACATCATGAACTTTTTCAAGACCGAGATTACCCTGGCCAACGGCGAGATCCGGAAGCGGC
CTCTGATCGAGACAAACGGCGAAACCGGGGAGATCGTGTGGGATAAGGGCCGGGATTTTGCCACCGTGCG
GAAAGTGCTGAGCATGCCCCAAGTGAATATCGTGAAAAAGACCGAGGTGCAGACAGGCGGCTTCAGCAAA
GAGTCTATCCTGCCCAAGAGGAACAGCGATAAGCTGATCGCCAGAAAGAAGGACTGGGACCCTAAGAAGT
ACGGCGGCTTCGACAGCCCCACCGTGGCCTATTCTGTGCTGGTGGTGGCCAAAGTGGAAAAGGGCAAGTC
CAAGAAACTGAAGAGTGTGAAAGAGCTGCTGGGGATCACCATCATGGAAAGAAGCAGCTTCGAGAAGAAT
CCCATCGACTTTCTGGAAGCCAAGGGCTACAAAGAAGTGAAAAAGGACCTGATCATCAAGCTGCCTAAGT
ACTCCCTGTTCGAGCTGGAAAACGGCCGGAAGAGAATGCTGGCCTCTGCCGGCGAACTGCAGAAGGGAAA
CGAACTGGCCCTGCCCTCCAAATATGTGAACTTCCTGTACCTGGCCAGCCACTATGAGAAGCTGAAGGGC
TCCCCCGAGGATAATGAGCAGAAACAGCTGTTTGTGGAACAGCACAAGCACTACCTGGACGAGATCATCG
AGCAGATCAGCGAGTTCTCCAAGAGAGTGATCCTGGCCGACGCTAATCTGGACAAAGTGCTGTCCGCCTA
CAACAAGCACCGGGATAAGCCCATCAGAGAGCAGGCCGAGAATATCATCCACCTGTTTACCCTGACCAAT
CTGGGAGCCCCTGCCGCCTTCAAGTACTTTGACACCACCATCGACCGGAAGAGGTACACCAGCACCAAAG
AGGTGCTGGACGCCACCCTGATCCACCAGAGCATCACCGGCCTGTACGAGACACGGATCGACCTGTCTCA
GCTGGGAGGCGACAGCCCCAAGAAGAAGAGAAAGGTGGAGGCCAGCTAAGAATTCAATAAAAGATCTTTA
TTTTCATTAGATCTGTGTGTTGGTTTTTTGTGTGCGGCCGCAGGAACCCCTAGTGATGGAGTTGGCCACT
CCCTCTCTGCGCGCTCGCTCGCTCACTGAGGCCGGGCGACCAAAGGTCGCCCGACGCCCGGGCTTTGCCC
GGGCGGCCTCAGTGAGCGAGCGAGCGCGCAGCTGCCTGCAGGGGCGCCTGATGCGGTATTTTCTCCTTAC
GCATCTGTGCGGTATTTCACACCGCATA
[95 nt withheld, positions 5209-5303]
T
[46 nt withheld, positions 5305-5350]
C
[141 nt withheld, positions 5352-5492]
CCTTTGACGTTGGAGTCCACGTTCTTT
[37 nt withheld, positions 5520-5556]
ACTCTATCTCGGGCTATTCTTTTGATTTATAAGGGATTTTGCCGATTTCGGTCTATTGGTTAAAAAATGA
GCTGATTTAACAAAAATTTAACGCGAATTTTAACAAAATATTAACGTTTACAATTTTATGGTGCACTCTC
AGTACAATCTGCTCTGATGCCGCATAGTTAAGCCAGCCCCGACACCCGCCAACACCCGCTGACGCGCCCT
GACGGGCTTGTCTGCTCCCGGCATCCGCTTACAGACAAGCTGTGACCGTCTCCGGGAGCTGCATGTGTCA
GAGGTTTTCACCGTCATCACCGAAACGCGCGAGACGAAAGGGCCTCGTGATACGCCTATTTTTATAGGTT
AATGTCATGATAATAATGGTTTCTTAGACGTCAGGTGGCACTTTTCGGGGAAATGTGCGCGGAACCCCTA
TTTGTTTATTTTTCTAAATACATTCAAATATGTATCCGCTCATGAGACAATAACCCTGATAAATGCTTCA
ATAATATTGAAAAAGGAAGAGTATGAGTATTCAACATTTCCGTGTCGCCCTTATTCCCTTTTTTGCGGCA
TTTTGCCTTCCTGTTTTTGCTCACCCAGAAACGCTGGTGAAAGTAAAAGATGCTGAAGATCAGTTGGGTG
CACGAGTGGGTTACATCGAACTGGATCTCAACAGCGGTAAGATCCTTGAGAGTTTTCGCCCCGAAGAACG
TTTTCCAATGATGAGCACTTTTAAAGTTCTGCTATGTGGCGCGGTATTATCCCGTATTGACGCCGGGCAA
GAGCAACTCGGTCGCCGCATACACTATTCTCAGAATGACTTGGTTGAGTACTCACCAGTCACAGAAAAGC
ATCTTACGGATGGCATGACAGTAAGAGAATTATGCAGTGCTGCCATAACCATGAGTGATAACACTGCGGC
CAACTTACTTCTGACAACGATCGGAGGACCGAAGGAGCTAACCGCTTTTTTGCACAACATGGGGGATCAT
GTAACTCGCCTTGATCGTTGGGAACCGGAGCTGAATGAAGCCATACCAAACGACGAGCGTGACACCACGA
TGCCTGTAGCAATGGCAACAACGTTGCGCAAACTATTAACTGGCGAACTACTTACTCTAGCTTCCCGGCA
ACAATTAATAGACTGGATGGAGGCGGATAAAGTTGCAGGACCACTTCTGCGCTCGGCCCTTCCGGCTGGC
TGGTTTATTGCTGATAAATCTGGAGCCGGTGAGCGTGGAAGCCGCGGTATCATTGCAGCACTGGGGCCAG
ATGGTAAGCCCTCCCGTATCGTAGTTATCTACACGACGGGGAGTCAGGCAACTATGGATGAACGAAATAG
ACAGATCGCTGAGATAGGTGCCTCACTGATTAAGCATTGGTAACTGTCAGACCAAGTTTACTCATATATA
CTTTAGATTGATTTAAAACTTCATTTTTAATTTAAAAGGATCTAGGTGAAGATCCTTTTTGATAATCTCA
TGACCAAAATCCCTTAACGTGAGTTTTCGTTCCACTGAGCGTCAGACCCCGTAGAAAAGATCAAAGGATC
TTCTTGAGATCCTTTTTTTCTGCGCGTAATCTGCTGCTTGCAAACAAAAAAACCACCGCTACCAGCGGTG
GTTTGTTTGCCGGATCAAGAGCTACCAACTCTTTTTCCGAAGGTAACTGGCTTCAGCAGAGCGCAGATAC
CAAATACTGTTCTTCTAGTGTAGCCGTAGTTAGGCCACCACTTCAAGAACTCTGTAGCACCGCCTACATA
CCTCGCTCTGCTAATCCTGTTACCAGTGGCTGCTGCCAGTGGCGATAAGTCGTGTCTTACCGGGTTGGAC
TCAAGACGATAGTTACCGGATAAGGCGCAGCGGTCGGGCTGAACGGGGGGTTCGTGCACACAGCCCAGCT
TGGAGCGAACGACCTACACCGAACTGAGATACCTACAGCGTGAGCTATGAGAAAGCGCCACGCTTCCCGA
AGGGAGAAAGGCGGACAGGTATCCGGTAAGCGGCAGGGTCGGAACAGGAGAGCGCACGAGGGAGCTTCCA
GGGGGAAACGCCTGGTATCTTTATAGTCCTGTCGGGTTTCGCCACCTCTGACTTGAGCGTCGATTTTTGT
GATGCTCGTCAGGGGGGCGGAGCCTATGGAAAAACGCCAGCAACGCGGCCTTTTTACGGTTCCTGGCCTT
TTGCTGGCCTTTTGCTCACATGT
